Addgene plasmid #110948: pmTurquoise2-LAMP1
Purpose: Expresses LAMP1 fused to mTurquoise2
Depositing lab: Pablo Rivera-Fuentes. Publication: Photoregulated fluxional fluorophores for live-cell super-resolution microscopy with no apparent photobleaching. Halabi EA, Pinotsi D, Rivera-Fuentes P. Nat Commun. 2019 Mar 15;10(1):1232. doi: 10.1038/s41467-019-09217-7. PubMed 30874551.
Backbone
  Vector backbone: pAc5.1/V5-His B
  Backbone size w/o insert (bp): 5400
  Total vector size (bp): 7459
  Vector type: Mammalian Expression
  Selectable markers: Neomycin (select with G418)
Growth in bacteria
  Bacterial resistance: Ampicillin, 100 μg/mL
  Growth temperature: 37°C
  Growth strain: DH5alpha
  Copy number: High Copy
Gene/Insert
  Gene/Insert name: Lysosomal-associated membrane protein 1 (alt name: LAMP1)
  Species: H. sapiens (human)
  Insert size (bp): 2179
  Entrez Gene: LAMP1 (a.k.a. CD107a, LAMPA, LGP120)
  Promoter: CMV
  Tag / fusion protein: mTurquoise2 (C terminal on insert)
  Cloning method: Gibson Cloning
  Sequencing primers: 5′ CMV
Resource information
  A portion of this plasmid was derived from a plasmid made by: This plasmid was assembled using fragments from plasmids #16290 (backbone) and #36204 (mTurquoise2 insert).
Terms and licenses: Academic/Nonprofit Terms; Industry Terms: Not Available to Industry
How to cite: pmTurquoise2-LAMP1 was a gift from Pablo Rivera-Fuentes (Addgene plasmid # 110948 ; http://n2t.net/addgene:110948 ; RRID:Addgene_110948)
