[The description below was written by a language model from this plasmid's Addgene catalogue record and pLannotate feature annotations shown in this document.]
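Description:
pmTurquoise2-LAMP1 is a mammalian expression plasmid of about 7.5 kb that produces human lysosomal-associated membrane protein 1 (LAMP1, also known as CD107a) fused at its C terminus to the cyan fluorescent protein mTurquoise2. The fusion is driven by the human cytomegalovirus immediate-early enhancer and promoter and terminated by the bovine growth hormone polyadenylation signal. A T7 promoter lies just upstream of the insert. The LAMP1 coding sequence is flanked by attB1 and attB2 sites, which shows that it came from a Gateway recombination product. The mammalian codon-optimized mTurquoise2 sequence follows directly after attB2, so the short attB2-containing stretch presumably serves as the linker between the two proteins. The record states that the plasmid was built by Gibson assembly from fragments of two earlier plasmids, one supplying the backbone and the other the mTurquoise2 sequence.

In E. coli the plasmid is maintained at high copy from a ColE1/pUC-type origin and selected with ampicillin through the β-lactamase gene. An f1 origin is also present. For mammalian cells, an SV40 early promoter drives a neomycin phosphotransferase gene followed by an SV40 polyadenylation signal, allowing G418 selection of stable transfectants. The catalogue lists the backbone as pAc5.1/V5-His B, an insect expression vector. However, the annotated features (CMV promoter, bGH terminator, SV40-neo cassette) are those of a pcDNA-style mammalian vector and agree with the stated vector type and promoter, so the backbone entry does not appear to match the sequence.

Because LAMP1 is a resident lysosomal membrane protein, the fusion works as a cyan marker for lysosomes and late endosomes in live cells. The associated publication concerns live-cell super-resolution microscopy.
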