Features (pLannotate 1.2.2; 23 found; start..end, strand, type, name):
    158..537     +  enhancer       CMV enhancer: human cytomegalovirus immediate early enhancer
    538..741     +  promoter       CMV promoter: human cytomegalovirus (CMV) immediate early promoter
    737..770     +  LTR            5' LTR (truncated) (fragment): truncated 5' long terminal repeat (LTR) from HIV-1
    786..804     +  promoter       T7 promoter: promoter for bacteriophage T7 RNA polymerase
    827..851     +  protein_bind   attB1: mutant version of attB; recombination site for the Gateway® BP reaction BP Clonase™
    855..2105    +  CDS            LAMP1: LAMP1_HUMAN - Experimental evidence at protein level: Swiss-Prot protein existence level 1. (Microbial infection) Acts as a receptor for Lassa virus protein. From Homo sapiens (Human).
   2107..2131    -  protein_bind   attB2: mutant version of attB; recombination site for the Gateway® BP reaction BP Clonase™
   2151..2870    +  CDS            mTurquoise2: enhanced monomeric variant of CFP (Goedhart et al., 2012) mammalian codon-optimized
   2982..3206    +  polyA_signal   bGH poly(A) signal: bovine growth hormone polyadenylation signal
   3210..3231    +  promoter       SV40 promoter (fragment): SV40 enhancer and early promoter
   3252..3680    +  rep_origin     f1 ori (sequence partly withheld): f1 bacteriophage origin of replication; arrow indicates direction of (+) strand synthesis
   3694..4023    +  promoter       SV40 promoter: SV40 enhancer and early promoter
   4090..4881    +  CDS            neo: KKA2_KLEPN - Also known as kan, nptII. Experimental evidence at protein level: Swiss-Prot protein existence level 1. Resistance to kanamycin, neomycin, paromomycin, ribostamycin, butirosin and gentamicin B. From Klebsiella pneumoniae.
   4905..5063    +  CDS            ble (fragment): BLE_KLEPN - Experimental evidence at protein level: Swiss-Prot protein existence level 1. Binding protein with a strong affinity to the bleomycin family of antibiotics. Binds to CL990; an antimitotic-antibiotic compound. From Klebsiella pneumoniae.
   5058..5179    +  polyA_signal   SV40 poly(A) signal: SV40 polyadenylation signal
   5252..5268    -  protein_bind   lac operator: The lac repressor binds to the lac operator to inhibit transcription in E. coli. This inhibition can be relieved by adding lactose or isopropyl-β-D-thiogalactopyranoside (IPTG). lac repressor encoded by lacI
   5276..5306    -  promoter       lac promoter: promoter for the E. coli lac operon
   5321..5342    -  protein_bind   CAP binding site: CAP binding activates transcription in the presence of cAMP. E. coli catabolite activator protein
   5355..5447    -  CDS            lacI (fragment): lac repressor; lacI; The lac repressor binds to the lac operator to inhibit transcription in E. coli. This inhibition can be relieved by adding lactose or isopropyl-β-D-thiogalactopyranoside (IPTG).
   5630..6218    -  rep_origin     ori: high-copy-number ColE1/pMB1/pBR322/pUC origin of replication
   6389..7249    -  CDS            AmpR: β-lactamase; bla; confers resistance to ampicillin, carbenicillin, and related antibiotics
   7250..7354    -  promoter       AmpR promoter: bla
   7413..3       -  misc_feature   bom (fragment) (across the origin): basis of mobility region from pBR322
>Addgene plasmid #110948 | pmTurquoise2-LAMP1 | addgene full sequence | sequence record 211364 | Addgene NGS Result
TATCTGCTCCCTGCTTGTGTGTTGGAGGTCGCTGAGTAGTGCGCGAGCAAAATTTAAGCTACAACAAGGC
AAGGCTTGACCGACAATTGCATGAAGAATCTGCTTAGGGTTAGGCGTTTTGCGCTGCTTCGCGATGTACG
GGCCAGATATACGCGTTGACATTGATTATTGACTAGTTATTAATAGTAATCAATTACGGGGTCATTAGTT
CATAGCCCATATATGGAGTTCCGCGTTACATAACTTACGGTAAATGGCCCGCCTGGCTGACCGCCCAACG
ACCCCCGCCCATTGACGTCAATAATGACGTATGTTCCCATAGTAACGCCAATAGGGACTTTCCATTGACG
TCAATGGGTGGAGTATTTACGGTAAACTGCCCACTTGGCAGTACATCAAGTGTATCATATGCCAAGTACG
CCCCCTATTGACGTCAATGACGGTAAATGGCCCGCCTGGCATTATGCCCAGTACATGACCTTATGGGACT
TTCCTACTTGGCAGTACATCTACGTATTAGTCATCGCTATTACCATGGTGATGCGGTTTTGGCAGTACAT
CAATGGGCGTGGATAGCGGTTTGACTCACGGGGATTTCCAAGTCTCCACCCCATTGACGTCAATGGGAGT
TTGTTTTGGCACCAAAATCAACGGGACTTTCCAAAATGTCGTAACAACTCCGCCCCATTGACGCAAATGG
GCGGTAGGCGTGTACGGTGGGAGGTCTATATAAGCAGAGCTCTCTGGCTAACTAGAGAACCCACTGCTTA
CTGGCTTATCGAAATTAATACGACTCACTATAGGGAGACCCAAGCTGGCTAGATCAACAAGTTTGTACAA
AAAAGCAGGCTACCATGGCGGCCCCCGGCAGCGCCCGGCGACCCCTGCTGCTGCTACTGCTGTTGCTGCT
GCTCGGCCTCATGCATTGTGCGTCAGCAGCAATGTTTATGGTGAAAAATGGCAACGGGACCGCGTGCATA
ATGGCCAACTTCTCTGCTGCCTTCTCAGTGAACTACGACACCAAGAGTGGCCCTAAGAACATGACCTTTG
ACCTGCCATCAGATGCCACAGTGGTGCTCAACCGCAGCTCCTGTGGAAAAGAGAACACTTCTGACCCCAG
TCTCGTGATTGCTTTTGGAAGAGGACATACACTCACTCTCAATTTCACGAGAAATGCAACACGTTACAGC
GTCCAGCTCATGAGTTTTGTTTATAACTTGTCAGACACACACCTTTTCCCCAATGCGAGCTCCAAAGAAA
TCAAGACTGTGGAATCTATAACTGACATCAGGGCAGATATAGATAAAAAATACAGATGTGTTAGTGGCAC
CCAGGTCCACATGAACAACGTGACCGTAACGCTCCATGATGCCACCATCCAGGCGTACCTTTCCAACAGC
AGCTTCAGCAGGGGAGAGACACGCTGTGAACAAGACAGGCCTTCCCCAACCACAGCGCCCCCTGCGCCAC
CCAGCCCCTCGCCCTCACCCGTGCCCAAGAGCCCCTCTGTGGACAAGTACAACGTGAGCGGCACCAACGG
GACCTGCCTGCTGGCCAGCATGGGGCTGCAGCTGAACCTCACCTATGAGAGGAAGGACAACACGACGGTG
ACAAGGCTTCTCAACATCAACCCCAACAAGACCTCGGCCAGCGGGAGCTGCGGCGCCCACCTGGTGACTC
TGGAGCTGCACAGCGAGGGCACCACCGTCCTGCTCTTCCAGTTCGGGATGAATGCAAGTTCTAGCCGGTT
TTTCCTACAAGGAATCCAGTTGAATACAATTCTTCCTGACGCCAGAGACCCTGCCTTTAAAGCTGCCAAC
GGCTCCCTGCGAGCGCTGCAGGCCACAGTCGGCAATTCCTACAAGTGCAACGCGGAGGAGCACGTCCGTG
TCACGAAGGCGTTTTCAGTCAATATATTCAAAGTGTGGGTCCAGGCTTTCAAGGTGGAAGGTGGCCAGTT
TGGCTCTGTGGAGGAGTGTCTGCTGGACGAGAACAGCATGCTGATCCCCATCGCTGTGGGTGGTGCCCTG
GCGGGGCTGGTCCTCATCGTCCTCATCGCCTACCTCGTCGGCAGGAAGAGGAGTCACGCAGGCTACCAGA
CTATCCACCCAGCTTTCTTGTACAAAGTGGTTGATCTAGCGTTTACCGGTATGGTGAGCAAGGGCGAGGA
GCTGTTCACCGGGGTGGTGCCCATCCTGGTCGAGCTGGACGGCGACGTAAACGGCCACAAGTTCAGCGTG
TCCGGCGAGGGCGAGGGCGATGCCACCTACGGCAAGCTGACCCTGAAGTTCATCTGCACCACCGGCAAGC
TGCCCGTGCCCTGGCCCACCCTCGTGACCACCCTGTCCTGGGGCGTGCAGTGCTTCGCCCGCTACCCCGA
CCACATGAAGCAGCACGACTTCTTCAAGTCCGCCATGCCCGAAGGCTACGTCCAGGAGCGCACCATCTTC
TTCAAGGACGACGGCAACTACAAGACCCGCGCCGAGGTGAAGTTCGAGGGCGACACCCTGGTGAACCGCA
TCGAGCTGAAGGGCATCGACTTCAAGGAGGACGGCAACATCCTGGGGCACAAGCTGGAGTACAACTACTT
TAGCGACAACGTCTATATCACCGCCGACAAGCAGAAGAACGGCATCAAGGCCAACTTCAAGATCCGCCAC
AACATCGAGGACGGCGGCGTGCAGCTCGCCGACCACTACCAGCAGAACACCCCCATCGGCGACGGCCCCG
TGCTGCTGCCCGACAACCACTACCTGAGCACCCAGTCCAAGCTGAGCAAAGACCCCAACGAGAAGCGCGA
TCACATGGTCCTGCTGGAGTTCGTGACCGCCGCCGGGATCACTCTCGGCATGGACGAGCTGTGCAAGTAA
GGTACCGAGCTCGGATCCACTAGTCCAGTGTGGTGGAATTCTGCAGATATCCAGCACAGTGGCGGCCGCT
CGAGTCTAGAGGGCCCGTTGAAACCCGCTGATCAGCCTCGACTGTGCCTTCTAGTTGCCAGCCATCTGTT
GTTTGCCCCTCCCCCGTGCCTTCCTTGACCCTGGAAGGTGCCACTCCCACTGTCCTTTCCTAATAAAATG
AGGAAATTGCATCGCATTGTCTGAGTAGGTGTCATTCTATTCTGGGGGGTGGGGTGGGGCAGGACAGCAA
GGGGGAGGATTGGGAAGACAATAGCAGGCATGCTGGGGATGCGGTGGGCTCTATGGCTTCTGAGGCGGAA
AGAACCAGCTGGGGCTCTAGGGGGTATCCCC
[124 nt withheld, positions 3252-3375]
C
[91 nt withheld, positions 3377-3467]
A
[49 nt withheld, positions 3469-3517]
CCTTTGACGTTGGAGTCCACGTTCTTT
[37 nt withheld, positions 3545-3581]
ACCCTATCTCGGTCTATTCTTTTGATTTATAAGGGATTTTGCCGATTTCGGCCTATTGGTTAAAAAATGA
GCTGATTTAACAAAAATTTAACGCGAATTAATTCTGTGGAATGTGTGTCAGTTAGGGTGTGGAAAGTCCC
CAGGCTCCCCAGCAGGCAGAAGTATGCAAAGCATGCATCTCAATTAGTCAGCAACCAGGTGTGGAAAGTC
CCCAGGCTCCCCAGCAGGCAGAAGTATGCAAAGCATGCATCTCAATTAGTCAGCAACCATAGTCCCGCCC
CTAACTCCGCCCATCCCGCCCCTAACTCCGCCCAGTTCCGCCCATTCTCCGCCCCATGGCTGACTAATTT
TTTTTATTTATGCAGAGGCCGAGGCCGCCTCTGCCTCTGAGCTATTCCAGAAGTAGTGAGGAGGCTTTTT
TGGAGGCCTAGGCTTTTGCAAAAAGCTCCCGGGAGCTTGTATATCCATTTTCGGATCTGATCAAGAGACA
GGATGAGGATCGTTTCGCATGATTGAACAAGATGGATTGCACGCAGGTTCTCCGGCCGCTTGGGTGGAGA
GGCTATTCGGCTATGACTGGGCACAACAGACAATCGGCTGCTCTGATGCCGCCGTGTTCCGGCTGTCAGC
GCAGGGGCGCCCGGTTCTTTTTGTCAAGACCGACCTGTCCGGTGCCCTGAATGAACTGCAGGACGAGGCA
GCGCGGCTATCGTGGCTGGCCACGACGGGCGTTCCTTGCGCAGCTGTGCTCGACGTTGTCACTGAAGCGG
GAAGGGACTGGCTGCTATTGGGCGAAGTGCCGGGGCAGGATCTCCTGTCATCTCACCTTGCTCCTGCCGA
GAAAGTATCCATCATGGCTGATGCAATGCGGCGGCTGCATACGCTTGATCCGGCTACCTGCCCATTCGAC
CACCAAGCGAAACATCGCATCGAGCGAGCACGTACTCGGATGGAAGCCGGTCTTGTCGATCAGGATGATC
TGGACGAAGAGCATCAGGGGCTCGCGCCAGCCGAACTGTTCGCCAGGCTCAAGGCGCGCATGCCCGACGG
CGAGGATCTCGTCGTGACCCATGGCGATGCCTGCTTGCCGAATATCATGGTGGAAAATGGCCGCTTTTCT
GGATTCATCGACTGTGGCCGGCTGGGTGTGGCGGACCGCTATCAGGACATAGCGTTGGCTACCCGTGATA
TTGCTGAAGAGCTTGGCGGCGAATGGGCTGACCGCTTCCTCGTGCTTTACGGTATCGCCGCTCCCGATTC
GCAGCGCATCGCCTTCTATCGCCTTCTTGACGAGTTCTTCTGAGCGGGACTCTGGGGTTCGAAATGACCG
ACCAAGCGACGCCCAACCTGCCATCACGAGATTTCGATTCCACCGCCGCCTTCTATGAAAGGTTGGGCTT
CGGAATCGTTTTCCGGGACGCCGGCTGGATGATCCTCCAGCGCGGGGATCTCATGCTGGAGTTCTTCGCC
CACCCCAACTTGTTTATTGCAGCTTATAATGGTTACAAATAAAGCAATAGCATCACAAATTTCACAAATA
AAGCATTTTTTTCACTGCATTCTAGTTGTGGTTTGTCCAAACTCATCAATGTATCTTATCATGTCTGTAT
ACCGTCGACCTCTAGCTAGAGCTTGGCGTAATCATGGTCATAGCTGTTTCCTGTGTGAAATTGTTATCCG
CTCACAATTCCACACAACATACGAGCCGGAAGCATAAAGTGTAAAGCCTGGGGTGCCTAATGAGTGAGCT
AACTCACATTAATTGCGTTGCGCTCACTGCCCGCTTTCCAGTCGGGAAACCTGTCGTGCCAGCTGCATTA
ATGAATCGGCCAACGCGCGGGGAGAGGCGGTTTGCGTATTGGGCGCTCTTCCGCTTCCTCGCTCACTGAC
TCGCTGCGCTCGGTCGTTCGGCTGCGGCGAGCGGTATCAGCTCACTCAAAGGCGGTAATACGGTTATCCA
CAGAATCAGGGGATAACGCAGGAAAGAACATGTGAGCAAAAGGCCAGCAAAAGGCCAGGAACCGTAAAAA
GGCCGCGTTGCTGGCGTTTTTCCATAGGCTCCGCCCCCCTGACGAGCATCACAAAAATCGACGCTCAAGT
CAGAGGTGGCGAAACCCGACAGGACTATAAAGATACCAGGCGTTTCCCCCTGGAAGCTCCCTCGTGCGCT
CTCCTGTTCCGACCCTGCCGCTTACCGGATACCTGTCCGCCTTTCTCCCTTCGGGAAGCGTGGCGCTTTC
TCATAGCTCACGCTGTAGGTATCTCAGTTCGGTGTAGGTCGTTCGCTCCAAGCTGGGCTGTGTGCACGAA
CCCCCCGTTCAGCCCGACCGCTGCGCCTTATCCGGTAACTATCGTCTTGAGTCCAACCCGGTAAGACACG
ACTTATCGCCACTGGCAGCAGCCACTGGTAACAGGATTAGCAGAGCGAGGTATGTAGGCGGTGCTACAGA
GTTCTTGAAGTGGTGGCCTAACTACGGCTACACTAGAAGAACAGTATTTGGTATCTGCGCTCTGCTGAAG
CCAGTTACCTTCGGAAAAAGAGTTGGTAGCTCTTGATCCGGCAAACAAACCACCGCTGGTAGCGGTGGTT
TTTTTGTTTGCAAGCAGCAGATTACGCGCAGAAAAAAAGGATCTCAAGAAGATCCTTTGATCTTTTCTAC
GGGGTCTGACGCTCAGTGGAACGAAAACTCACGTTAAGGGATTTTGGTCATGAGATTATCAAAAAGGATC
TTCACCTAGATCCTTTTAAATTAAAAATGAAGTTTTAAATCAATCTAAAGTATATATGAGTAAACTTGGT
CTGACAGTTACCAATGCTTAATCAGTGAGGCACCTATCTCAGCGATCTGTCTATTTCGTTCATCCATAGT
TGCCTGACTCCCCGTCGTGTAGATAACTACGATACGGGAGGGCTTACCATCTGGCCCCAGTGCTGCAATG
ATACCGCGAGACCCACGCTCACCGGCTCCAGATTTATCAGCAATAAACCAGCCAGCCGGAAGGGCCGAGC
GCAGAAGTGGTCCTGCAACTTTATCCGCCTCCATCCAGTCTATTAATTGTTGCCGGGAAGCTAGAGTAAG
TAGTTCGCCAGTTAATAGTTTGCGCAACGTTGTTGCCATTGCTACAGGCATCGTGGTGTCACGCTCGTCG
TTTGGTATGGCCTCATTCAGCTCCGGTTCCCAACGATCAAGGCGAGTTACATGATCCCCCATGTTGTGCA
AAAAAGCGGTTAGCTCCTTCGGTCCTCCGATCGTTGTCAGAAGTAAGTTGGCCGCAGTGTTATCACTCAT
GGTTATGGCAGCACTGCATAATTCTCTTACTGTCATGCCATCCGTAAGATGCTTTTCTGTGACTGGTGAG
TACTCAACCAAGTCATTCTGAGAATAGTGTATGCGGCGACCGAGTTGCTCTTGCCCGGCGTCAATACGGG
ATAATACCGCGCCACATAGCAGAACTTTAAAAGTGCTCATCATTGGAAAACGTTCTTCGGGGCGAAAACT
CTCAAGGATCTTACCGCTGTTGAGATCCAGTTCGATGTAACCCACTCGTGCACCCAACTGATCTTCAGCA
TCTTTTACTTTCACCAGCGTTTCTGGGTGAGCAAAAACAGGAAGGCAAAATGCCGCAAAAAAGGGAATAA
GGGCGACACGGAAATGTTGAATACTCATACTCTTCCTTTTTCAATATTATTGAAGCATTTATCAGGGTTA
TTGTCTCATGAGCGGATACATATTTGAATGTATTTAGAAAAATAAACAAATAGGGGTTCCGCGCACATTT
CCCCGAAAAGTGCCACCTGACGTCGACGGATCGGGAGATCTCCCGATCCCCTATGGTGCACTCTCAGTAC
AATCTGCTCTGATGCCGCATAGTTAAGCCAG
