LOCUS       Exported 7459 bp ds-DNA circular SYN 19-APR-2018
DEFINITION  synthetic circular DNA
ACCESSION   .
VERSION     .
KEYWORDS    .
SOURCE      synthetic DNA construct
  ORGANISM  recombinant plasmid
REFERENCE   1 (bases 1 to 7459)
  AUTHORS   Trial User
  TITLE     Direct Submission
  JOURNAL   Exported Apr 19, 2018 from SnapGene 4.1.4 http://www.snapgene.com
FEATURES             Location/Qualifiers
     source          1..7459
                     /organism="recombinant plasmid"
                     /mol_type="other DNA"
     enhancer        93..472
                     /label=CMV enhancer
                     /note="human cytomegalovirus immediate early enhancer"
     promoter        473..676
                     /label=CMV promoter
                     /note="human cytomegalovirus (CMV) immediate early
                     promoter"
     promoter        721..739
                     /label=T7 promoter
                     /note="promoter for bacteriophage T7 RNA polymerase"
     protein_bind    762..786
                     /gene="mutant version of attB"
                     /label=attB1
                     /bound_moiety="BP Clonase(TM)"
                     /note="recombination site for the Gateway(R) BP reaction"
     regulatory      788..797
                     /regulatory_class="other"
                     /note="vertebrate consensus sequence for strong initiation
                     of translation (Kozak, 1987)"
     CDS             790..2040
                     /codon_start=1
                     /product="human lysosome-associated membrane glycoprotein
                     1"
                     /label=LAMP1
                     /translation="MAAPGSARRPLLLLLLLLLLGLMHCASAAMFMVKNGNGTACIMAN
                     FSAAFSVNYDTKSGPKNMTFDLPSDATVVLNRSSCGKENTSDPSLVIAFGRGHTLTLNF
                     TRNATRYSVQLMSFVYNLSDTHLFPNASSKEIKTVESITDIRADIDKKYRCVSGTQVHM
                     NNVTVTLHDATIQAYLSNSSFSRGETRCEQDRPSPTTAPPAPPSPSPSPVPKSPSVDKY
                     NVSGTNGTCLLASMGLQLNLTYERKDNTTVTRLLNINPNKTSASGSCGAHLVTLELHSE
                     GTTVLLFQFGMNASSSRFFLQGIQLNTILPDARDPAFKAANGSLRALQATVGNSYKCNA
                     EEHVRVTKAFSVNIFKVWVQAFKVEGGQFGSVEECLLDENSMLIPIAVGGALAGLVLIV
                     LIAYLVGRKRSHAGYQTI"
     protein_bind    complement(2042..2066)
                     /gene="mutant version of attB"
                     /label=attB2
                     /bound_moiety="BP Clonase(TM)"
                     /note="recombination site for the Gateway(R) BP reaction"
     primer_bind     complement(2082..2102)
                     /label=PLAMP1-pmturquoise-BB.REV
     primer_bind     2085..2106
                     /label=plamp1-PMTURQUOISE-INS.FOR
     CDS             2086..2802
                     /codon_start=1
                     /product="enhanced monomeric variant of CFP (Goedhart et
                     al., 2012)"
                     /label=mTurquoise2
                     /note="mammalian codon-optimized"
                     /translation="MVSKGEELFTGVVPILVELDGDVNGHKFSVSGEGEGDATYGKLTL
                     KFICTTGKLPVPWPTLVTTLSWGVQCFARYPDHMKQHDFFKSAMPEGYVQERTIFFKDD
                     GNYKTRAEVKFEGDTLVNRIELKGIDFKEDGNILGHKLEYNYFSDNVYITADKQKNGIK
                     ANFKIRHNIEDGGVQLADHYQQNTPIGDGPVLLPDNHYLSTQSKLSKDPNEKRDHMVLL
                     EFVTAAGITLGMDELYK"
     regulatory      2086..2089
                     /regulatory_class="other"
                     /note="vertebrate consensus sequence for strong initiation
                     of translation (Kozak, 1987)"
     primer_bind     complement(2776..2797)
                     /label=plamp1-PMTURQUOISE-INS.REV
     primer_bind     2782..2807
                     /label=PLAMP1-pmturquoise-BB.FOR
     polyA_signal    2914..3138
                     /label=bGH poly(A) signal
                     /note="bovine growth hormone polyadenylation signal"
     rep_origin      3184..3612
                     /direction=RIGHT
                     /label=f1 ori
                     /note="f1 bacteriophage origin of replication; arrow
                     indicates direction of (+) strand synthesis"
     promoter        3626..3955
                     /label=SV40 promoter
                     /note="SV40 enhancer and early promoter"
     rep_origin      3806..3941
                     /label=SV40 ori
                     /note="SV40 origin of replication"
     CDS             4022..4816
                     /codon_start=1
                     /gene="aph(3')-II (or nptII)"
                     /product="aminoglycoside phosphotransferase from Tn5"
                     /label=NeoR/KanR
                     /note="confers resistance to neomycin, kanamycin, and G418
                     (Geneticin(R))"
                     /translation="MIEQDGLHAGSPAAWVERLFGYDWAQQTIGCSDAAVFRLSAQGRP
                     VLFVKTDLSGALNELQDEAARLSWLATTGVPCAAVLDVVTEAGRDWLLLGEVPGQDLLS
                     SHLAPAEKVSIMADAMRRLHTLDPATCPFDHQAKHRIERARTRMEAGLVDQDDLDEEHQ
                     GLAPAELFARLKARMPDGEDLVVTHGDACLPNIMVENGRFSGFIDCGRLGVADRYQDIA
                     LATRDIAEELGGEWADRFLVLYGIAAPDSQRIAFYRLLDEFF"
     polyA_signal    4990..5111
                     /label=SV40 poly(A) signal
                     /note="SV40 polyadenylation signal"
     primer_bind     complement(5160..5176)
                     /label=M13 rev
                     /note="common sequencing primer, one of multiple similar
                     variants"
     protein_bind    5184..5200
                     /label=lac operator
                     /bound_moiety="lac repressor encoded by lacI"
                     /note="The lac repressor binds to the lac operator to
                     inhibit transcription in E. coli. This inhibition can be
                     relieved by adding lactose or
                     isopropyl-beta-D-thiogalactopyranoside (IPTG)."
     promoter        complement(5208..5238)
                     /label=lac promoter
                     /note="promoter for the E. coli lac operon"
     protein_bind    5253..5274
                     /label=CAP binding site
                     /bound_moiety="E. coli catabolite activator protein"
                     /note="CAP binding activates transcription in the presence
                     of cAMP."
     rep_origin      complement(5562..6150)
                     /direction=LEFT
                     /label=ori
                     /note="high-copy-number ColE1/pMB1/pBR322/pUC origin of
                     replication"
     CDS             complement(6321..7181)
                     /codon_start=1
                     /gene="bla"
                     /product="beta-lactamase"
                     /label=AmpR
                     /note="confers resistance to ampicillin, carbenicillin, and
                     related antibiotics"
                     /translation="MSIQHFRVALIPFFAAFCLPVFAHPETLVKVKDAEDQLGARVGYI
                     ELDLNSGKILESFRPEERFPMMSTFKVLLCGAVLSRIDAGQEQLGRRIHYSQNDLVEYS
                     PVTEKHLTDGMTVRELCSAAITMSDNTAANLLLTTIGGPKELTAFLHNMGDHVTRLDRW
                     EPELNEAIPNDERDTTMPVAMATTLRKLLTGELLTLASRQQLIDWMEADKVAGPLLRSA
                     LPAGWFIADKSGAGERGSRGIIAALGPDGKPSRIVVIYTTGSQATMDERNRQIAEIGAS
                     LIKHW"
     promoter        complement(7182..7286)
                     /gene="bla"
                     /label=AmpR promoter
ORIGIN
        1 aaggcaaggc ttgaccgaca attgcatgaa gaatctgctt agggttaggc gttttgcgct
       61 gcttcgcgat gtacgggcca gatatacgcg ttgacattga ttattgacta gttattaata
      121 gtaatcaatt acggggtcat tagttcatag cccatatatg gagttccgcg ttacataact
      181 tacggtaaat ggcccgcctg gctgaccgcc caacgacccc cgcccattga cgtcaataat
      241 gacgtatgtt cccatagtaa cgccaatagg gactttccat tgacgtcaat gggtggagta
      301 tttacggtaa actgcccact tggcagtaca tcaagtgtat catatgccaa gtacgccccc
      361 tattgacgtc aatgacggta aatggcccgc ctggcattat gcccagtaca tgaccttatg
      421 ggactttcct acttggcagt acatctacgt attagtcatc gctattacca tggtgatgcg
      481 gttttggcag tacatcaatg ggcgtggata gcggtttgac tcacggggat ttccaagtct
      541 ccaccccatt gacgtcaatg ggagtttgtt ttggcaccaa aatcaacggg actttccaaa
      601 atgtcgtaac aactccgccc cattgacgca aatgggcggt aggcgtgtac ggtgggaggt
      661 ctatataagc agagctctct ggctaactag agaacccact gcttactggc ttatcgaaat
      721 taatacgact cactataggg agacccaagc tggctagatc aacaagtttg tacaaaaaag
      781 caggctacca tggcggcccc cggcagcgcc cggcgacccc tgctgctgct actgctgttg
      841 ctgctgctcg gcctcatgca ttgtgcgtca gcagcaatgt ttatggtgaa aaatggcaac
      901 gggaccgcgt gcataatggc caacttctct gctgccttct cagtgaacta cgacaccaag
      961 agtggcccta agaacatgac ctttgacctg ccatcagatg ccacagtggt gctcaaccgc
     1021 agctcctgtg gaaaagagaa cacttctgac cccagtctcg tgattgcttt tggaagagga
     1081 catacactca ctctcaattt cacgagaaat gcaacacgtt acagcgtcca gctcatgagt
     1141 tttgtttata acttgtcaga cacacacctt ttccccaatg cgagctccaa agaaatcaag
     1201 actgtggaat ctataactga catcagggca gatatagata aaaaatacag atgtgttagt
     1261 ggcacccagg tccacatgaa caacgtgacc gtaacgctcc atgatgccac catccaggcg
     1321 tacctttcca acagcagctt cagcagggga gagacacgct gtgaacaaga caggccttcc
     1381 ccaaccacag cgccccctgc gccacccagc ccctcgccct cacccgtgcc caagagcccc
     1441 tctgtggaca agtacaacgt gagcggcacc aacgggacct gcctgctggc cagcatgggg
     1501 ctgcagctga acctcaccta tgagaggaag gacaacacga cggtgacaag gcttctcaac
     1561 atcaacccca acaagacctc ggccagcggg agctgcggcg cccacctggt gactctggag
     1621 ctgcacagcg agggcaccac cgtcctgctc ttccagttcg ggatgaatgc aagttctagc
     1681 cggtttttcc tacaaggaat ccagttgaat acaattcttc ctgacgccag agaccctgcc
     1741 tttaaagctg ccaacggctc cctgcgagcg ctgcaggcca cagtcggcaa ttcctacaag
     1801 tgcaacgcgg aggagcacgt ccgtgtcacg aaggcgtttt cagtcaatat attcaaagtg
     1861 tgggtccagg ctttcaaggt ggaaggtggc cagtttggct ctgtggagga gtgtctgctg
     1921 gacgagaaca gcatgctgat ccccatcgct gtgggtggtg ccctggcggg gctggtcctc
     1981 atcgtcctca tcgcctacct cgtcggcagg aagaggagtc acgcaggcta ccagactatc
     2041 cacccagctt tcttgtacaa agtggttgat ctagcgttta ccggtatggt gagcaagggc
     2101 gaggagctgt tcaccggggt ggtgcccatc ctggtcgagc tggacggcga cgtaaacggc
     2161 cacaagttca gcgtgtccgg cgagggcgag ggcgatgcca cctacggcaa gctgaccctg
     2221 aagttcatct gcaccaccgg caagctgccc gtgccctggc ccaccctcgt gaccaccctg
     2281 tcctggggcg tgcagtgctt cgcccgctac cccgaccaca tgaagcagca cgacttcttc
     2341 aagtccgcca tgcccgaagg ctacgtccag gagcgcacca tcttcttcaa ggacgacggc
     2401 aactacaaga cccgcgccga ggtgaagttc gagggcgaca ccctggtgaa ccgcatcgag
     2461 ctgaagggca tcgacttcaa ggaggacggc aacatcctgg ggcacaagct ggagtacaac
     2521 tactttagcg acaacgtcta tatcaccgcc gacaagcaga agaacggcat caaggccaac
     2581 ttcaagatcc gccacaacat cgaggacggc ggcgtgcagc tcgccgacca ctaccagcag
     2641 aacaccccca tcggcgacgg ccccgtgctg ctgcccgaca accactacct gagcacccag
     2701 tccaagctga gcaaagaccc caacgagaag cgcgatcaca tggtcctgct ggagttcgtg
     2761 accgccgccg ggatcactct cggcatggac gagctgtaca agggtaccga gctcggatcc
     2821 actagtccag tgtggtggaa ttctgcagat atccagcaca gtggcggccg ctcgagtcta
     2881 gagggcccgt tgaaacccgc tgatcagcct cgactgtgcc ttctagttgc cagccatctg
     2941 ttgtttgccc ctcccccgtg ccttccttga ccctggaagg tgccactccc actgtccttt
     3001 cctaataaaa tgaggaaatt gcatcgcatt gtctgagtag gtgtcattct attctggggg
     3061 gtggggtggg gcaggacagc aagggggagg attgggaaga caatagcagg catgctgggg
     3121 atgcggtggg ctctatggct tctgaggcgg aaagaaccag ctggggctct agggggtatc
     3181 cccnnnnnnn nnnnnnnnnn nnnnnnnnnn nnnnnnnnnn nnnnnnnnnn nnnnnnnnnn
     3241 nnnnnnnnnn nnnnnnnnnn nnnnnnnnnn nnnnnnnnnn nnnnnnnnnn nnnnnnnnnn
     3301 nnnnnnncnn nnnnnnnnnn nnnnnnnnnn nnnnnnnnnn nnnnnnnnnn nnnnnnnnnn
     3361 nnnnnnnnnn nnnnnnnnnn nnnnnnnnnn nnnnnnnnna nnnnnnnnnn nnnnnnnnnn
     3421 nnnnnnnnnn nnnnnnnnnn nnnnnnnnnc ctttgacgtt ggagtccacg ttctttaata
     3481 gtggactctt gttccaaact ggaacaacac tcaaccctat ctcggtctat tcttttgatt
     3541 tataagggat tttgccgatt tcggcctatt ggttaaaaaa tgagctgatt taacaaaaat
     3601 ttaacgcgaa ttaattctgt ggaatgtgtg tcagttaggg tgtggaaagt ccccaggctc
     3661 cccagcaggc agaagtatgc aaagcatgca tctcaattag tcagcaacca ggtgtggaaa
     3721 gtccccaggc tccccagcag gcagaagtat gcaaagcatg catctcaatt agtcagcaac
     3781 catagtcccg cccctaactc cgcccatccc gcccctaact ccgcccagtt ccgcccattc
     3841 tccgccccat ggctgactaa ttttttttat ttatgcagag gccgaggccg cctctgcctc
     3901 tgagctattc cagaagtagt gaggaggctt ttttggaggc ctaggctttt gcaaaaagct
     3961 cccgggagct tgtatatcca ttttcggatc tgatcaagag acaggatgag gatcgtttcg
     4021 catgattgaa caagatggat tgcacgcagg ttctccggcc gcttgggtgg agaggctatt
     4081 cggctatgac tgggcacaac agacaatcgg ctgctctgat gccgccgtgt tccggctgtc
     4141 agcgcagggg cgcccggttc tttttgtcaa gaccgacctg tccggtgccc tgaatgaact
     4201 gcaggacgag gcagcgcggc tatcgtggct ggccacgacg ggcgttcctt gcgcagctgt
     4261 gctcgacgtt gtcactgaag cgggaaggga ctggctgcta ttgggcgaag tgccggggca
     4321 ggatctcctg tcatctcacc ttgctcctgc cgagaaagta tccatcatgg ctgatgcaat
     4381 gcggcggctg catacgcttg atccggctac ctgcccattc gaccaccaag cgaaacatcg
     4441 catcgagcga gcacgtactc ggatggaagc cggtcttgtc gatcaggatg atctggacga
     4501 agagcatcag gggctcgcgc cagccgaact gttcgccagg ctcaaggcgc gcatgcccga
     4561 cggcgaggat ctcgtcgtga cccatggcga tgcctgcttg ccgaatatca tggtggaaaa
     4621 tggccgcttt tctggattca tcgactgtgg ccggctgggt gtggcggacc gctatcagga
     4681 catagcgttg gctacccgtg atattgctga agagcttggc ggcgaatggg ctgaccgctt
     4741 cctcgtgctt tacggtatcg ccgctcccga ttcgcagcgc atcgccttct atcgccttct
     4801 tgacgagttc ttctgagcgg gactctgggg ttcgaaatga ccgaccaagc gacgcccaac
     4861 ctgccatcac gagatttcga ttccaccgcc gccttctatg aaaggttggg cttcggaatc
     4921 gttttccggg acgccggctg gatgatcctc cagcgcgggg atctcatgct ggagttcttc
     4981 gcccacccca acttgtttat tgcagcttat aatggttaca aataaagcaa tagcatcaca
     5041 aatttcacaa ataaagcatt tttttcactg cattctagtt gtggtttgtc caaactcatc
     5101 aatgtatctt atcatgtctg tataccgtcg acctctagct agagcttggc gtaatcatgg
     5161 tcatagctgt ttcctgtgtg aaattgttat ccgctcacaa ttccacacaa catacgagcc
     5221 ggaagcataa agtgtaaagc ctggggtgcc taatgagtga gctaactcac attaattgcg
     5281 ttgcgctcac tgcccgcttt ccagtcggga aacctgtcgt gccagctgca ttaatgaatc
     5341 ggccaacgcg cggggagagg cggtttgcgt attgggcgct cttccgcttc ctcgctcact
     5401 gactcgctgc gctcggtcgt tcggctgcgg cgagcggtat cagctcactc aaaggcggta
     5461 atacggttat ccacagaatc aggggataac gcaggaaaga acatgtgagc aaaaggccag
     5521 caaaaggcca ggaaccgtaa aaaggccgcg ttgctggcgt ttttccatag gctccgcccc
     5581 cctgacgagc atcacaaaaa tcgacgctca agtcagaggt ggcgaaaccc gacaggacta
     5641 taaagatacc aggcgtttcc ccctggaagc tccctcgtgc gctctcctgt tccgaccctg
     5701 ccgcttaccg gatacctgtc cgcctttctc ccttcgggaa gcgtggcgct ttctcatagc
     5761 tcacgctgta ggtatctcag ttcggtgtag gtcgttcgct ccaagctggg ctgtgtgcac
     5821 gaaccccccg ttcagcccga ccgctgcgcc ttatccggta actatcgtct tgagtccaac
     5881 ccggtaagac acgacttatc gccactggca gcagccactg gtaacaggat tagcagagcg
     5941 aggtatgtag gcggtgctac agagttcttg aagtggtggc ctaactacgg ctacactaga
     6001 agaacagtat ttggtatctg cgctctgctg aagccagtta ccttcggaaa aagagttggt
     6061 agctcttgat ccggcaaaca aaccaccgct ggtagcggtg gtttttttgt ttgcaagcag
     6121 cagattacgc gcagaaaaaa aggatctcaa gaagatcctt tgatcttttc tacggggtct
     6181 gacgctcagt ggaacgaaaa ctcacgttaa gggattttgg tcatgagatt atcaaaaagg
     6241 atcttcacct agatcctttt aaattaaaaa tgaagtttta aatcaatcta aagtatatat
     6301 gagtaaactt ggtctgacag ttaccaatgc ttaatcagtg aggcacctat ctcagcgatc
     6361 tgtctatttc gttcatccat agttgcctga ctccccgtcg tgtagataac tacgatacgg
     6421 gagggcttac catctggccc cagtgctgca atgataccgc gagacccacg ctcaccggct
     6481 ccagatttat cagcaataaa ccagccagcc ggaagggccg agcgcagaag tggtcctgca
     6541 actttatccg cctccatcca gtctattaat tgttgccggg aagctagagt aagtagttcg
     6601 ccagttaata gtttgcgcaa cgttgttgcc attgctacag gcatcgtggt gtcacgctcg
     6661 tcgtttggta tggcttcatt cagctccggt tcccaacgat caaggcgagt tacatgatcc
     6721 cccatgttgt gcaaaaaagc ggttagctcc ttcggtcctc cgatcgttgt cagaagtaag
     6781 ttggccgcag tgttatcact catggttatg gcagcactgc ataattctct tactgtcatg
     6841 ccatccgtaa gatgcttttc tgtgactggt gagtactcaa ccaagtcatt ctgagaatag
     6901 tgtatgcggc gaccgagttg ctcttgcccg gcgtcaatac gggataatac cgcgccacat
     6961 agcagaactt taaaagtgct catcattgga aaacgttctt cggggcgaaa actctcaagg
     7021 atcttaccgc tgttgagatc cagttcgatg taacccactc gtgcacccaa ctgatcttca
     7081 gcatctttta ctttcaccag cgtttctggg tgagcaaaaa caggaaggca aaatgccgca
     7141 aaaaagggaa taagggcgac acggaaatgt tgaatactca tactcttcct ttttcaatat
     7201 tattgaagca tttatcaggg ttattgtctc atgagcggat acatatttga atgtatttag
     7261 aaaaataaac aaataggggt tccgcgcaca tttccccgaa aagtgccacc tgacgtcgac
     7321 ggatcgggag atctcccgat cccctatggt gcactctcag tacaatctgc tctgatgccg
     7381 catagttaag ccagtatctg ctccctgctt gtgtgttgga ggtcgctgag tagtgcgcga
     7441 gcaaaattta agctacaac
//
